>Addgene plasmid #56507 | mWasabi-LaminB1-10 | depositor partial sequence | sequence record 87401 | insert sequence
GACGTCAGATCCGCTAGCGCTACCGGTCGCCACCATGGTGAGCAAGGGCGAGGAGACCACAATGGGCGTA
ATCAAGCCCGACATGAAGATCAAGCTGAAGATGGAGGGCAACGTGAATGGCCACGCCTTCGTGATCGAGG
GCGAGGGCGAGGGCAAGCCCTACGACGGCACCAACACCATCAACCTGGAGGTGAAGGAGGGAGCCCCCCT
GCCCTTCTCCTACGACATTCTGACCACCGCGTTCAGTTACGGCAACAGGGCCTTCACCAAGTACCCCGAC
GACATCCCCAACTACTTCAAGCAGTCCTTCCCCGAGGGCTACTCTTGGGAGCGCACCATGACCTTCGAGG
ACAAGGGCATCGTGAAGGTGAAGTCCGACATCTCCATGGAGGAGGACTCCTTCATCTACGAGATACACCT
CAAGGGCGAGAACTTCCCCCCCAACGGCCCCGTGATGCAGAAGGAGACCACCGGCTGGGACGCCTCCACC
GAGAGGATGTACGTGCGCGACGGCGTGCTGAAGGGCGACGTCAAGATGAAGCTGCTGCTGGAGGGCGGCG
GCCACCACCGCGTTGACTTCAAGACCATCTACAGGGCCAAGAAGGCGGTGAAGCTGCCCGACTATCACTT
TGTGGACCACCGCATCGAGATCCTGAACCACGACAAGGACTACAACAAGGTGACCGTTTACGAGATCGCC
GTGGCCCGCAACTCCACCGACGGCATGGACGAGCTGTACAAGTCCGGACTCAGATCTCGAGCTCAAGCTT
CGATGGCGACTGCGACCCCCGTGCCGCCGCGGATGGGCAGCCGCGCTGGCGGCCCCACCACGCCGCTGAG
CCCCACGCGCCTGTCGCGGCTCCAGGAGAAGGAGGAGCTGCGCGAGCTCAATGACCGGCTGGCGGTGTAC
ATCGACAAGGTGCGCAGCCTGGAGACGGAGAACAGCGCGCTGCAGCTGCAGGTGACGGAGCGCGAGGAGG
TGCGCGGCCGTGAGCTCACCGGCCTCAAGGCGCTCTACGAGACCGAGCTGGCCGACGCGCGACGCGCGCT
CGACGACACGGCCCGCGAGCGCGCCAAGCTGCAGATCGAGCTGGGCAAGTGCAAGGCGGAACACGACCAG
CTGCTCCTCAACTATGCTAAGAAGGAATCTGATCTTAATGGCGCCCAGATCAAGCTTCGAGAATATGAAG
CAGCACTCAATTCGAAAGATGCAGCTCTTGCTACTGCACTTGGTGACAAAAAAAGTTTAGAGGGAGATTT
GGAGGATCTGAAGGATCAGATTGCCCAGTTGGAAGCCTCCTTAGCTGCAGCCAAAAAACAGTTAGCAGAT
GAAACTTTACTTAAAGTAGATTTGGAGAATCGTTGTCAGAGCCTTACTGAGGACTTGGAGTTTCGCAAAA
GCATGTATGAAGAGGAGATTAACGAGACCAGAAGGAAGCATGAAACGCGCTTGGTAGAGGTGGATTCTGG
GCGTCAAATTGAGTATGAGTACAAGCTGGCGCAAGCCCTTCATGAGATGAGAGAGCAACATGATGCCCAA
GTGAGGCTGTATAAGGAGGAGCTGGAGCAGACTTACCATGCCAAACTTGAGAATGCCAGACTGTCATCAG
AGATGAATACTTCTACTGTCAACAGTGCCAGGGAAGAACTGATGGAAAGCCGCATGAGAATTGAGAGCCT
TTCATCCCAGCTTTCTAATCTACAGAAAGAGTCTAGAGCATGTTTGGAAAGGATTCAAGAATTAGAGGAC
TTGCTTGCTAAAGAAAAAGACAACTCTCGTCGCATGCTGACAGACAAAGAGAGAGAGATGGCGGAAATAA
GGGATCAAATGCAGCAACAGCTGAATGACTATGAACAGCTTCTTGATGTAAAGTTAGCCCTGGACATGGA
AATCAGTGCTTACAGGAAACTCTTAGAAGGCGAAGAAGAGAGGTTGAAGCTGTCTCCAAGCCCTTCTTCC
CGTGTGACAGTATCCCGAGCATCCTCAAGTCGTAGTGTACGTACAACTAGAGGAAAGCGGAAGAGGGTTG
ATGTGGAAGAATCAGAGGCGAGTAGTAGTGTTAGCATCTCTCATTCCGCCTCAGCCACTGGAAATGTTTG
CATCGAAGAAATTGATGTTGATGGGAAATTTATCCGCTTGAAGAACACTTCTGAACAGGATCAACCAATG
GGAGGCTGGGAGATGATCAGAAAAATTGGAGACACATCAGTCAGTTATAAATATACCTCAAGATATGTGC
TGAAGGCAGGCCAGACTGTTACAATTTGGGCTGCAAACGCTGGTGTCACAGCCAGCCCCCCAACTGACCT
CATCTGGAAGAACCAGAACTCGTGGGGCACTGGCGAAGATGTGAAGGTTATATTGAAAAATTCTCAGGGA
GAGGAGGTTGCTCAAAGAAGTACAGTCTTTAAAACAACCATACCTGAAGAAGAGGAGGAGGAGGAAGAAG
CAGCTGGAGTGGTTGTTGAGGAAGAACTTTTCCACCAGCAGGGAACCCCAAGAGCATCCAATAGAAGCTG
TGCAATTATGTAGGGATCCACCGGATCTAGATAACT
