>Addgene plasmid #56507 | mWasabi-LaminB1-10 | addgene partial sequence | sequence record 136860 | mCherry-F2 5'-tggcatggacgagctgtac-3'
ATGGCGACTGCGACCCCCGTGCCGCCGCGGATGGGCAGCCGCGCTGGCGGCCCCACCACGCCGCTGAGCC
CCACGCGCCTGTCGCGGCTCCAGGAGAAGGAGGAGCTGCGCGAGCTCAATGACCGGCTGGCGGTGTACAT
CGACAAGGTGCGCAGCCTGGAGACGGAGAACAGCGCGCTGCAGCTGCAGGTGACGGAGCGCGAGGAGGTG
CGCGGCCGTGAGCTCACCGGCCTCAAGGCGCTCTACGAGACCGAGCTGGCCGACGCGCGACGCGCGCTCG
ACGACACGGCCCGCGAGCGCGCCAAGCTGCAGATCGAGCTGGGCAAGTGCAAGGCGGAACACGACCAGCT
GCTCCTCAACTATGCTAAGAAGGAATCTGATCTTAATGGCGCCCAGATCAAGCTTCGAGAATATGAAGCA
GCACTCAATTCGAAAGATGCAGCTCTTGCTACTGCACTTGGTGACAAAAAAAGTTTAGAGGGAGATTTGG
AGGATCTGAAGGATCAGATTGCCCAGTTGGAAGCCTCCTTAGCTGCAGCCAAAAAACAGTTAGCAGATGA
AACTTTACTTAAAGTAGATTTGGAGAATCGTTGTCAGAGCCTTACTGAGGACTTGGAGTTTCGCAAAAGC
ATGTATGAAGAGGAGATTAACGAGACCAGAAGGAAGCATGAAACGCGCTTGGTAGAGGTGGATTCTGGGC
GTCAAATTGAGTATGAGTACAAGCTGGCGCAAGCCC
