[The description below was written by a language model from this plasmid's Addgene catalogue record.]
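Description:
mWasabi-LaminB1-10 is a mammalian expression plasmid that produces human lamin B1 (LMNB1) fused to the green fluorescent protein mWasabi, serving as a live-cell marker of the nuclear envelope. It is built on an mWasabi backbone of about 4.75 kb (without the insert). It is maintained in E. coli as a high-copy plasmid under kanamycin selection and carries a neomycin resistance marker, so transfected mammalian cells can be selected with G418 to obtain stable lines. The origin of replication is not stated in the record, and no feature table is provided, so the finer layout of the backbone cannot be described beyond the catalogue fields.

Expression is driven by the CMV promoter, a strong constitutive promoter in most mammalian cell types. The listed 3′ sequencing primer anneals in an SV40 polyadenylation region, suggesting that an SV40 polyA signal terminates the transcript. mWasabi is supplied by the backbone and sits at the N terminus of lamin B1. This orientation leaves the lamin C terminus free, which fits the general biology of B-type lamins, whose C-terminal CaaX motif is processed for association with the inner nuclear membrane. The "10" in the name may denote the length of the linker between the two proteins, but the record does not define it, and the cloning method is listed as unknown.

The fusion assembles into the nuclear lamina, outlining the nuclear rim. The recorded excitation and emission peaks are 493 nm and 509 nm, which suit standard green (GFP/FITC-type) filter sets. Typical uses include visualising nuclear envelope morphology and dynamics by fluorescence microscopy, or providing a compartment reference in multicolour imaging.
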