Addgene plasmid #56507: mWasabi-LaminB1-10
Purpose: Localization: Nuclear Envelope, Excitation: 493, Emission: 509
Depositing lab: Michael Davidson. Depositing organization: Florida State University, Tallahassee.
Backbone
  Vector backbone: mWasabi
  Backbone size w/o insert (bp): 4750
  Vector type: Mammalian Expression
  Selectable markers: Neomycin (select with G418)
Growth in bacteria
  Bacterial resistance: Kanamycin, 50 μg/mL
  Growth temperature: 37°C
  Growth strain: DH5alpha
  Copy number: High Copy
Gene/Insert
  Gene/Insert name: LaminB1 (alt name: NM_005573.2)
  Species: H. sapiens (human)
  Entrez Gene: LMNB1 (a.k.a. ADLD, LMN, LMN2, LMNB, MCPH26)
  Promoter: CMV
  Tag / fusion protein: mWasabi (N terminal on backbone)
  Cloning method: Unknown
  Sequencing primers: 5′ CMV-F; 3′ SV40pA-R
Terms and licenses: Academic/Nonprofit Terms; Industry Terms: Not Available to Industry
Depositor comments: . Excitation = 493; Emission = 509
How to cite: mWasabi-LaminB1-10 was a gift from Michael Davidson (Addgene plasmid # 56507 ; http://n2t.net/addgene:56507 ; RRID:Addgene_56507)
